>Addgene plasmid #101669 | pAB170 | addgene full sequence | sequence record 372120 | Addgene NGS Result
CAACTAATTCAGACATACATCTCAATTGGTCTAGGTGATTTTAATCACTATACCAATTGAGATGGGCTAG
TCAATGATAATTACTAGTCCTTTTCCTTTGAGTTGTGGGTATCTGTAAATTCTGCTAGACCTTTGCTGGA
AAACTTGTAAATTCTGCTAGACCCTCTGTAAATTCCGCTAGACCTTTGTGTGTTTTTTTTGTTTATATTC
AAGTGGTTATAATTTATAGAATAAAGAAAGAATAAAAAAAGATAAAAAGAATAGATCCCAGCCCTGTGTA
TAACTCACTACTTTAGTCAGTTCCGCAGTATTACAAAAGGATGTCGCAAACGCTGTTTGCTCCTCTACAA
AACAGACCTTAAAACCCTAAAGGCTTAAGTAGCACCCTCGCAAGCTCGGGCAAATCGCTGAATATTCCTT
TTGTCTCCGACCATCAGGCACCTGAGTCGCTGTCTTTTTCGTGACATTCAGTTCGCTGCGCTCACGGCTC
TGGCAGTGAATGGGGGTAAATGGCACTACAGGCGCCTTTTATGGATTCATGCAAGGAAACTACCCATAAT
ACAAGAAAAGCCCGTCACGGGCTTCTCAGGGCGTTTTATGGCGGGTCTGCTATGTGGTGCTATCTGACTT
TTTGCTGTTCAGCAGTTCCTGCCCTCTGATTTTCCAGTCTGACCACTTCGGATTATCCCGTGACAGGTCA
TTCAGACTGGCTAATGCACCCAGTAAGGCAGCGGTATCATCAACAGGCTTACCCGTCTTACTGTCCCTAG
TGCTTGGATTCTCACCAATAAAAAACGCCCGGCGGCAACCGAGCGTTCTGAACAAATCCAGATGGAGTTC
TGAGGTCATTACTGGATCTATCAACAGGAGTCCAAGCGAGCTCGATATCAAATTACGCCCCGCCCTGCCA
CTCATCGCAGTACTGTTGTAATTCATTAAGCATTCTGCCGACATGGAAGCCATCACAAACGGCATGATGA
ACCTGAATCGCCAGCGGCATCAGCACCTTGTCGCCTTGCGTATAATATTTGCCCATGGTGAAAACGGGGG
CGAAGAAGTTGTCCATATTGGCCACGTTTAAATCAAAACTGGTGAAACTCACCCAGGGATTGGCTGAGAC
GAAAAACATATTCTCAATAAACCCTTTAGGGAAATAGGCCAGGTTTTCACCGTAACACGCCACATCTTGC
GAATATATGTGTAGAAACTGCCGGAAATCGTCGTGGTATTCACTCCAGAGCGATGAAAACGTTTCAGTTT
GCTCATGGAAAACGGTGTAACAAGGGTGAACACTATCCCATATCACCAGCTCACCGTCTTTCATTGCCAT
ACGAAATTCCGGATGAGCATTCATCAGGCGGGCAAGAATGTGAATAAAGGCCGGATAAAACTTGTGCTTA
TTTTTCTTTACGGTCTTTAAAAAGGCCGTAATATCCAGCTGAACGGTCTGGTTATAGGTACATTGAGCAA
CTGACTGAAATGCCTCAAAATGTTCTTTACGATGCCATTGGGATATATCAACGGTGGTATATCCAGTGAT
TTTTTTCTCCATTTTAGCTTCCTTAGCTCCTGAAAATCTCGATAACTCAAAAAATACGCCCGGTAGTGAT
CTTATTTCATTATGGTGAAAGTTGGAACCTCTTACGTGCCGATCAACGTCTCATTTTCGCCAGATATCGA
CGTCTAGCATTTTTATCCATAAGATTAGCGGATCCTACCTGACGCTTTTTATCGCAACTCTCTACTGTTT
CTCCATACCCGTTTTTTTGGAAGGAGGTAAAGATCTATGAACACGATTAACATCGCTAAGAACGACTTCT
CTGACATCGAACTGGCTGCTATCCCGTTCAACACTCTGGCTGACCATTACGGTGAGCGTTTAGCTCGCGA
ACAGTTGGCCCTTGAGCATGAGTCTTACGAGATGGGTGAAGCACGCTTCCGCAAGATGTTTGAGCGTCAA
CTTAAAGCTGGTGAGGTTGCGGATAACGCTGCCGGCGGTTCTGGAGGTCACACTCTTTACGCCCCTGGAG
GATACGACATTATGGGATATTTGGATCAGATTGGGAACCGCCCAAACCCTCAGGTCGAACTGGGGCCTGT
GGACACGTCATGTGCCCTGATCCTGTGCGATCTGAAGCAAAAGGACACTCCGATCGTCTACGCCTCGGAA
GCCTTCTTGTATATGACCGGATACAGCAATGCAGAGGTGCTCGGCAGGAACTGCAGATTCCTGCAGTCCC
CCGACGGGATGGTGAAACCAAAGTCGACTCGCAAATATGTGGACTCGAACACGATCAACACCATCCGGAA
GGCCATCGACCGGAACGCCGAGGTCCAGGTGGAGGTGGTCAACTTTAAGAAGAACGGCCAGCGGTTCGTG
AACTTTCTGACCATCATTCCGGTCCGGGATGAAACCGGAGAGTACAGATACTCCATGGGATTCCAGTGCG
AAACCGAATAACCTAGGAGGCATCAAATAAAACGAAAGGCTCAGTCGAAAGACTGGGCCTTTCGTTTTAT
CTGTTGTTTGTCGGTGAACGCTCTCCTGAGTAGGACAAATCCGCCGCCCTAGACCTAGCTGCAGCTAGGG
TACGGGTTTTGCTGCCCGCAAACGGGCTGTTCTGGTGTTGCTAGTTTGTTATCAGAATCGCAGATCCGGC
TTCAGCCGGTTTGCCGGCTGAAAGCGCTATTTCTTCCAGAATTGCCATGATTTTTTCCCCACGGGAGGCG
TCACTGGCTCCCGTGTTGTCGGCAGCTTTGATTCGATAAGCAGCATCGCCTGTTTCAGGCTGTCTATGTG
TGACTGTTGAGCTGTAACAAGTTGTCTCAGGTGTTCAATTTCATGTTCTAGTTGCTTTGTTTTACTGGTT
TCACCTGTTCTATTAGGTGTTACATGCTGTTCATCTGTTACATTGTCGATCTGTTCATGGTGAACAGCTT
TGAATGCACCAAAAACTCGTAAAAGCTCTGATGTATCTATCTTTTTTACACCGTTTTCATCTGTGCATGC
GCCGATCAACGTCTCATTTTCGCCAGATATCGGCGCGCCGCTTCGTAGCATTTTTATCCATAAGATTAGC
GGATCCTACCTGACGCTTTTTATCGCAACTCTCTACTGTTTCTCCATACCCGTTTTTTTGGAAGGAGGTA
AATTAATTAATGCACACTCTTTACGCCCCTGGAGGATACGACATTATGGGATATTTGCGGCAGATTAGGA
ACCGCCCAAACCCTCAGGTCGAACTGGGGCCTGTGGACACGTCATGTGCCCTGATCCTGTGCGATCTGAA
GCAAAAGGACACTCCGATCGTCTACGCCTCGGAAGCCTTCTTGTATATGACCGGATACAGCAATGCAGAG
GTGCTCGGCAGGAACTGCAGATTCCTGCAGTCCCCCGACGGGATGGTGAAACCAAAGTCGACTCGCAAAT
ATGTGGACTCGAACACGATCAACACCATGCGGAAGGCCATCGACCGGAACGCCGAGGTCCAGGTGGAGGT
GGTCAACTTTAAGAAGAACGGCCAGCGGTTCGTGAACTTTCTGACCATGATTCCGGTCCGGGATGAAACC
GGAGAGTACAGATACTCCATGGGATTCCAGTGCGAAACCGAAGGCGGTTCTGGAGGTGCCAAGCCTCTCA
TCACTACCCTACTCCCTAAGATGATTGCACGCATCAACGACTGGTTTGAGGAAGTGAAAGCTAAGCGCGG
CAAGCGCCCGACAGCCTTCCAGTTCCTGCAAGAAATCAAGCCGGAAGCCGTAGCGTACATCACCATTAAG
ACCACTCTGGCTTGCCTAACCAGTGCTGACAATACAACCGTTCAGGCTGTAGCAAGCGCAATCGGTCGGG
CCATTGAGGACGAGGCTCGCTTCGGTCGTATCCGTGACCTTGAAGCTAAGCACTTCAAGAAAAACGTTGA
GGAACAACTCAACAAGCGCGTAGGGCACGTCTACAAGAAAGCATTTATGCAAGTTGTCGAGGCTGACATG
CTCTCTAAGGGTCTACTCGGTGGCGAGGCGTGGTCTTCGTGGCATAAGGAAGACTCTATTCATGTAGGAG
TACGCTGCATCGAGATGCTCATTGAGTCAACCGGAATGGTTAGCTTACACCGCCAAAATGCTGGCGTAGT
AGGTCAAGACTCTGAGACTATCGAACTCGCACCTGAATACGCTGAGGCTATCGCAACCCGTGCAGGTGCG
CTGGCTGGCATCTCTCCGATGTTCCAACCTTGCGTAGTTCCTCCTAAGCCGTGGACTGGCATTACTGGTG
GTGGCTATTGGGCTAACGGTCGTCGTCCTCTGGCGCTGGTGCGTACTCACAGTAAGAAAGCACTGATGCG
CTACGAAGACGTTTACATGCCTGAGGTGTACAAAGCGATTAACATTGCGCAAAACACCGCATGGAAAATC
AACAAGAAAGTCCTAGCGGTCGCCAACGTAATCACCAAGTGGAAGCATTGTCCGGTCGAGGACATCCCTG
CGATTGAGCGTGAAGAACTCCCGATGAAACCGGAAGACATCGACATGAATCCTGAGGCTCTCACCGCGTG
GAAACGTGCTGCCGCTGCTGTGTACCGCAAGGACAAGGCTCGCAAGTCTCGCCGTATCAGCCTTGAGTTC
ATGCTTGAGCAAGCCAATAAGTTTGCTAACCATAAGGCCATCTGGTTCCCTTACAACATGGACTGGCGCG
GTCGTGTTTACGCTGTGTCAATGTTCAACCCGCAAGGTAACGATATGACCAAAGGACTGCTTACGCTGGC
GAAAGGTAAACCAATCGGTAAGGAAGGTTACTACTGGCTGAAAATCCACGGTGCAAACTGTGCGGGTGTC
GATAAGGTTCCGTTCCCTGAGCGCATCAAGTTCATTGAGGAAAACCACGAGAACATCATGGCTTGCGCTA
AGTCTCCACTGGAGAACACTTGGTGGGCTGAGCAAGATTCTCCGTTCTGCTTCCTTGCGTTCTGCTTTGA
GTACGCTGGGGTACAGCACCACGGCCTGAGCTATAACTGCTCCCTTCCGCTGGCGTTTGACGGGTCTTGC
TCTGGCATCCAGCACTTCTCCGCGATGCTCCGAGATGAGGTAGGTGGTCGCGCGGTTAACTTGCTTCCTA
GTGAAACCGTTCAGGACATCTACGGGATTGTTGCTAAGAAAGTCAACGAGATTCTACAAGCAGACGCAAT
CAATGGGACCGATAACGAAGTAGTTACCGTGACCGATGAGAACACTGGTGAAATCTCTGAGAAAGTCAAG
CTGGGCACTAAGGCACTGGCTGGTCAATGGCTGGCTTACGGTGTTACTCGCAGTGTGACTAAGAGTTCAG
TCATGACGCTGGCTTACGGGTCCAAAGAGTTCGGCTTCCGTCAACAAGTGCTGGAAGATACCATTCAGCC
AGCTATTGATTCCGGCAAGGGTCTGATGTTCACTCAGCCGAATCAGGCTGCTGGATACATGGCTAAGCTG
ATTTGGGAATCTGTGAGCGTGACGGTGGTAGCTGCGGTTGAAGCAATGAACTGGCTTAAGTCTGCTGCTA
AGCTGCTGGCTGCTGAGGTCAAAGATAAGAAGACTGGAGAGATTCTTCGCAAGCGTTGCGCTGTGCATTG
GGTAACTCCTGATGGTTTCCCTGTGTGGCAGGAATACAAGAAGCCTATTCAGACGCGCTTGAACCTGATG
TTCCTCGGTCAGTTCCGCTTACAGCCTACCATTAACACCAACAAAGATAGCGAGATTGATGCACACAAAC
AGGAGTCTGGTATCGCTCCTAACTTTGTACACAGCCAAGACGGTAGCCACCTTCGTAAGACTGTAGTGTG
GGCACACGAGAAGTACGGAATCGAATCTTTTGCACTGATTCACGACTCCTTCGGTACCATTCCGGCTGAC
GCTGCGAACCTGTTCAAAGCAGTGCGCGAAACTATGGTTGACACATATGAGTCTTGTGATGTACTGGCTG
ATTTCTACGACCAGTTCGCTGACCAGTTGCACGAGTCTCAATTGGACAAAATGCCAGCACTTCCGGCTAA
AGGTAACTTGAACCTCCGTGACATCTTAGAGTCGGACTTCGCGTTCGCGTAATCTAGAGGCATCAAATAA
AACGAAAGGCTCAGTCGAAAGACTGGGCCTTTCGTTTTATCTGTTGTTTGTCGGTGAACGCTCTCCTGAG
TAGGACAAATCCGCCGCCCTAGACCTAGCTGCAGCTAGGGTACGGGTTTTGCTGCCCGCAAACGGGCTGT
TCTGGTGTTGCTAGGATCCATATGGACAGTTTTCCCTTTGATATGTAACGGTGAACAGTTGTTCTACTTT
TGTTTGTTAGTCTTGATGCTTCACTGATAGATACAAGAGCCATAAGAACCTCAGATCCTTCCGTATTTAG
CCAGTATGTTCTCTAGTGTGGTTCGTTGTTTTTGCGTGAGCCATGAGAACGAACCATTGAGATCATACTT
ACTTTGCATGTCACTCAAAAATTTTGCCTCAAAACTGGTGAGCTGAATTTTTGCAGTTAAAGCATCGTGT
AGTGTTTTTCTTAGTCCGTTATGTAGGTAGGAATCTGATGTAATGGTTGTTGGTATTTTGTCACCATTCA
TTTTTATCTGGTTGTTCTCAAGTTCGGTTACGAGATCCATTTGTCTATCTAGTTCAACTTGGAAAATCAA
CGTATCAGTCGGGCGGCCTCGCTTATCAACCACCAATTTCATATTGCTGTAAGTGTTTAAATCTTTACTT
ATTGGTTTCAAAACCCATTGGTTAAGCCTTTTAAACTCATGGTAGTTATTTTCAAGCATTAACATGAACT
TAAATTCATCAAGGCTAATCTCTATATTTGCCTTGTGAGTTTTCTTTTGTGTTAGTTCTTTTAATAACCA
CTCATAAATCCTCATAGAGTATTTGTTTTCAAAAGACTTAACATGTTCCAGATTATATTTTATGAATTTT
TTTAACTGGAAAAGATAAGGCAATATCTCTTCACTAAAAACTAATTCTAATTTTTCGCTTGAGAACTTGG
CATAGTTTGTCCACTGGAAAATCTCAAAGCCTTTAACCAAAGGATTCCTGATTTCCACAGTTCTCGTCAT
CAGCTCTCTGGTTGCTTTAGCTAATACACCATAAGCATTTTCCCTACTGATGTTCATCATCTGAGCGTAT
TGGTTATAAGTGAACGATACCGTCCGTTCTTTCCTTGTAGGGTTTTCAATCGTGGGGTTGAGTAGTGCCA
CACAGCATAAAATTAGCTTGGTTTCATGCTCCGTTAAGTCATAGCGACTAATCGCTAGTTCATTTGCTTT
GAAAA
Features (pLannotate 1.2.2; 13 found; start..end, strand, type, name):
     64..286     -  rep_origin     pSC101 ori: low-copy replication origin that requires the Rep101 protein
    778..872     -  terminator     lambda t0 terminator: transcription terminator from phage lambda
    896..1552    -  CDS            cat: CAT_ECOLX - Experimental evidence at protein level: Swiss-Prot protein existence level 1. This enzyme is an effector of chloramphenicol resistance in bacteria. From Escherichia coli. This protein is used as a marker in many commonly used cloning vectors, such as pACYC184.
   1553..1655    -  promoter       cat promoter: promoter of the E. coli cat gene encoding chloramphenicol acetyltransferase
   1685..1756    +  promoter       araBAD promoter (fragment): araBAD; promoter of the L-arabinose operon of E. coli; the araC regulatory gene is transcribed in the opposite direction (Guzman et al., 1995)
   1787..1993    +  CDS            RPOL_BPT7 (fragment): Experimental evidence at protein level: Swiss-Prot protein existence level 1. Highly processive DNA-dependent RNA polymerase that catalyzes the transcription of class II and class III viral genes. Recognizes a specific promoter sequence and enters first into an 'abortive phase' where very short transcripts are synthesized and released before proceeding to the processive transcription of long RNA chains. Unwinds the double-stranded DNA to expose the coding strand for templating. Participates in the initiation of viral DNA replication presumably by making primers accessible to the DNA polymerase
   2009..2458    +  CDS            nMagHigh1: "negative Magnet" variant of an N-terminally truncated Vivid (VVD) blue light photoreceptor from Neurospora crassa (Kawano et al., 2015) rapidly heterodimerizes with pMag or pMagFast2 upon blue light irradiation
   2474..2560    +  terminator     rrnB T1 terminator: Escherichia coli rrnB; transcription terminator T1 from the E. coli rrnB gene
   3056..3127    +  promoter       araBAD promoter (fragment): araBAD; promoter of the L-arabinose operon of E. coli; the araC regulatory gene is transcribed in the opposite direction (Guzman et al., 1995)
   3163..3612    +  CDS            pMag: "positive Magnet" variant of an N-terminally truncated Vivid (VVD) blue light photoreceptor from Neurospora crassa (Kawano et al., 2015) rapidly heterodimerizes with nMagHigh1 upon blue light irradiation to form a complex with slow switch-off kinetics
   3565..6069    +  CDS            RPOL_BPT7 (fragment): Experimental evidence at protein level: Swiss-Prot protein existence level 1. Highly processive DNA-dependent RNA polymerase that catalyzes the transcription of class II and class III viral genes. Recognizes a specific promoter sequence and enters first into an 'abortive phase' where very short transcripts are synthesized and released before proceeding to the processive transcription of long RNA chains. Unwinds the double-stranded DNA to expose the coding strand for templating. Participates in the initiation of viral DNA replication presumably by making primers accessible to the DNA polymerase
   6084..6170    +  terminator     rrnB T1 terminator: Escherichia coli rrnB; transcription terminator T1 from the E. coli rrnB gene
   6351..16      -  CDS            Rep101 (across the origin): RepA protein needed for replication with the pSC101 origin; rep101
