[The description below was written by a language model from this plasmid's Addgene catalogue record and pLannotate feature annotations shown in this document.]
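Description:
pAB170 is a low-copy bacterial expression plasmid for synthetic biology work in E. coli. It is built on a pSC101 backbone and carries a blue-light-inducible split T7 RNA polymerase designated Opto-T7RNAP*(69). Replication depends on the pSC101 origin together with the plasmid-encoded Rep101 (RepA) protein. Selection is by chloramphenicol resistance, provided by a cat gene with its own promoter and followed by a lambda t0 terminator.

The payload consists of two separate transcription units in the same orientation, each preceded by an araBAD promoter fragment and closed by an rrnB T1 terminator. The first encodes a short N-terminal fragment of T7 RNA polymerase followed by nMagHigh1. The second encodes pMag followed by the large remaining C-terminal portion of the polymerase. The annotated lengths fit a split near residue 69, which matches the "(69)" in the name. nMagHigh1 and pMag are the "Magnet" photoreceptor domains, engineered from the Neurospora crassa Vivid protein, and they heterodimerise under blue light. Illumination should therefore bring the two polymerase fragments together and restore transcription from T7 promoters, and activity should fall off again in the dark.

No araC gene is annotated, and only fragments of the araBAD promoter are detected, so the record does not make clear whether expression responds to arabinose. It also does not define the asterisk or the "half expr." label, which presumably mark a polymerase variant and a reduced expression level relative to sibling constructs. No T7-driven reporter is present, so a target gene under a T7 promoter has to be supplied separately. The plasmid is intended for dynamic, spatiotemporally precise light control of gene expression.
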