Addgene plasmid #101669: pAB170
Purpose: Opto-T7RNAP*(69), half expr.
Depositing lab: Mustafa Khammash. Depositing organization: ETH Zurich (Swiss Federal Institute of Technology). Publication: Dynamic Blue Light-Inducible T7 RNA Polymerases (Opto-T7RNAPs) for Precise Spatiotemporal Gene Expression Control. Baumschlager A, Aoki SK, Khammash M. ACS Synth Biol. 2017 Nov 17;6(11):2157-2167. doi: 10.1021/acssynbio.7b00169. Epub 2017 Oct 18. PubMed 29045151.
Backbone
  Vector backbone: pSC101
  Vector type: Bacterial Expression, Synthetic Biology
Growth in bacteria
  Bacterial resistance: Chloramphenicol, 25 μg/mL
  Growth temperature: 37°C
  Growth strain: DH5alpha
  Copy number: Low Copy
Gene/Insert
  Gene/Insert name: Opto-T7RNAP*(69), half expr.
Terms and licenses: Academic/Nonprofit Terms; Industry Terms: Not Available to Industry
How to cite: pAB170 was a gift from Mustafa Khammash (Addgene plasmid # 101669 ; http://n2t.net/addgene:101669 ; RRID:Addgene_101669)
